>Addgene plasmid #138679 | pLenti-Blast-sgSIK1-B | addgene full sequence | sequence record 273103 | Addgene NGS Result
TGATGCGGTTTTGGCAGTACATCAATGGGCGTGGATAGCGGTTTGACTCACGGGGATTTCCAAGTCTCCA
CCCCATTGACGTCAATGGGAGTTTGTTTTGGCACCAAAATCAACGGGACTTTCCAAAATGTCGTAACAAC
TCCGCCCCATTGACGCAAATGGGCGGTAGGCGTGTACGGTGGGAGGTCTATATAAGCAGCGCGTTTTGCC
TGTACTGGGTCTCTCTGGTTAGACCAGATCTGAGCCTGGGAGCTCTCTGGCTAACTAGGGAACCCACTGC
TTAAGCCTCAATAAAGCTTGCCTTGAGTGCTTCAAGTAGTGTGTGCCCGTCTGTTGTGTGACTCTGGTAA
CTAGAGATCCCTCAGACCCTTTTAGTCAGTGTGGAAAATCTCTAGCAGTGGCGCCCGAACAGGGACTTGA
AAGCGAAAGGGAAACCAGAGGAGCTCTCTCGACGCAGGACTCGGCTTGCTGAAGCGCGCACGGCAAGAGG
CGAGGGGCGGCGACTGGTGAGTACGCCAAAAATTTTGACTAGCGGAGGCTAGAAGGAGAGAGATGGGTGC
GAGAGCGTCAGTATTAAGCGGGGGAGAATTAGATCGCGATGGGAAAAAATTCGGTTAAGGCCAGGGGGAA
AGAAAAAATATAAATTAAAACATATAGTATGGGCAAGCAGGGAGCTAGAACGATTCGCAGTTAATCCTGG
CCTGTTAGAAACATCAGAAGGCTGTAGACAAATACTGGGACAGCTACAACCATCCCTTCAGACAGGATCA
GAAGAACTTAGATCATTATATAATACAGTAGCAACCCTCTATTGTGTGCATCAAAGGATAGAGATAAAAG
ACACCAAGGAAGCTTTAGACAAGATAGAGGAAGAGCAAAACAAAAGTAAGACCACCGCACAGCAAGCGGC
CGCTGATCTTCAGACCTGGAGGAGGAGATATGAGGGACAATTGGAGAAGTGAATTATATAAATATAAAGT
AGTAAAAATTGAACCATTAGGAGTAGCACCCACCAAGGCAAAGAGAAGAGTGGTGCAGAGAGAAAAAAGA
GCAGTGGGAATAGGAGCTTTGTTCCTTGGGTTCTTGGGAGCAGCAGGAAGCACTATGGGCGCAGCGTCAA
TGACGCTGACGGTACAGGCCAGACAATTATTGTCTGGTATAGTGCAGCAGCAGAACAATTTGCTGAGGGC
TATTGAGGCGCAACAGCATCTGTTGCAACTCACAGTCTGGGGCATCAAGCAGCTCCAGGCAAGAATCCTG
GCTGTGGAAAGATACCTAAAGGATCAACAGCTCCTGGGGATTTGGGGTTGCTCTGGAAAACTCATTTGCA
CCACTGCTGTGCCTTGGAATGCTAGTTGGAGTAATAAATCTCTGGAACAGATTTGGAATCACACGACCTG
GATGGAGTGGGACAGAGAAATTAACAATTACACAAGCTTAATACACTCCTTAATTGAAGAATCGCAAAAC
CAGCAAGAAAAGAATGAACAAGAATTATTGGAATTAGATAAATGGGCAAGTTTGTGGAATTGGTTTAACA
TAACAAATTGGCTGTGGTATATAAAATTATTCATAATGATAGTAGGAGGCTTGGTAGGTTTAAGAATAGT
TTTTGCTGTACTTTCTATAGTGAATAGAGTTAGGCAGGGATATTCACCATTATCGTTTCAGACCCACCTC
CCAACCCCGAGGGGACCCGACAGGCCCGAAGGAATAGAAGAAGAAGGTGGAGAGAGAGACAGAGACAGAT
CCATTCGATTAGTGAACGGATCGGCACTGCGTGCGCCAATTCTGCAGACAAATGGCAGTATTCATCCACA
ATTTTAAAAGAAAAGGGGGGATTGGGGGGTACAGTGCAGGGGAAAGAATAGTAGACATAATAGCAACAGA
CATACAAACTAAAGAATTACAAAAACAAATTACAAAAATTCAAAATTTTCGGGTTTATTACAGGGACAGC
AGAGATCCAGTTTGGTTAATTAAGGTACCGAGGGCCTATTTCCCATGATTCCTTCATATTTGCATATACG
ATACAAGGCTGTTAGAGAGATAATTAGAATTAATTTGACTGTAAACACAAAGATATTAGTACAAAATACG
TGACGTAGAAAGTAATAATTTCTTGGGTAGTTTGCAGTTTTAAAATTATGTTTTAAAATGGACTATCATA
TGCTTACCGTAACTTGAAAGTATTTCGATTTCTTGGCTTTATATATCTTGTGGAAAGGACGAAACACCGC
GTCGTAAAAGCCCACCCGGGTTTTAGAGCTAGAAATAGCAAGTTAAAATAAGGCTAGTCCGTTATCAACT
TGAAAAAGTGGCACCGAGTCGGTGCTTTTTTGAATTCGCTAGCTAGGTCTTGAAAGGAGTGGGAATTGGC
TCCGGTGCCCGTCAGTGGGCAGAGCGCACATCGCCCACAGTCCCCGAGAAGTTGGGGGGAGGGGTCGGCA
ATTGATCCGGTGCCTAGAGAAGGTGGCGCGGGGTAAACTGGGAAAGTGATGTCGTGTACTGGCTCCGCCT
TTTTCCCGAGGGTGGGGGAGAACCGTATATAAGTGCAGTAGTCGCCGTGAACGTTCTTTTTCGCAACGGG
TTTGCCGCCAGAACACAGGACCGGTTCTAGAGCGCTGCCACCATGGACAAGAAGTACAGCATCGGCCTGG
ACATCGGCACCAACTCTGTGGGCTGGGCCGTGATCACCGACGAGTACAAGGTGCCCAGCAAGAAATTCAA
GGTGCTGGGCAACACCGACCGGCACAGCATCAAGAAGAACCTGATCGGAGCCCTGCTGTTCGACAGCGGC
GAAACAGCCGAGGCCACCCGGCTGAAGAGAACCGCCAGAAGAAGATACACCAGACGGAAGAACCGGATCT
GCTATCTGCAAGAGATCTTCAGCAACGAGATGGCCAAGGTGGACGACAGCTTCTTCCACAGACTGGAAGA
GTCCTTCCTGGTGGAAGAGGATAAGAAGCACGAGCGGCACCCCATCTTCGGCAACATCGTGGACGAGGTG
GCCTACCACGAGAAGTACCCCACCATCTACCACCTGAGAAAGAAACTGGTGGACAGCACCGACAAGGCCG
ACCTGCGGCTGATCTATCTGGCCCTGGCCCACATGATCAAGTTCCGGGGCCACTTCCTGATCGAGGGCGA
CCTGAACCCCGACAACAGCGACGTGGACAAGCTGTTCATCCAGCTGGTGCAGACCTACAACCAGCTGTTC
GAGGAAAACCCCATCAACGCCAGCGGCGTGGACGCCAAGGCCATCCTGTCTGCCAGACTGAGCAAGAGCA
GACGGCTGGAAAATCTGATCGCCCAGCTGCCCGGCGAGAAGAAGAATGGCCTGTTCGGAAACCTGATTGC
CCTGAGCCTGGGCCTGACCCCCAACTTCAAGAGCAACTTCGACCTGGCCGAGGATGCCAAACTGCAGCTG
AGCAAGGACACCTACGACGACGACCTGGACAACCTGCTGGCCCAGATCGGCGACCAGTACGCCGACCTGT
TTCTGGCCGCCAAGAACCTGTCCGACGCCATCCTGCTGAGCGACATCCTGAGAGTGAACACCGAGATCAC
CAAGGCCCCCCTGAGCGCCTCTATGATCAAGAGATACGACGAGCACCACCAGGACCTGACCCTGCTGAAA
GCTCTCGTGCGGCAGCAGCTGCCTGAGAAGTACAAAGAGATTTTCTTCGACCAGAGCAAGAACGGCTACG
CCGGCTACATTGACGGCGGAGCCAGCCAGGAAGAGTTCTACAAGTTCATCAAGCCCATCCTGGAAAAGAT
GGACGGCACCGAGGAACTGCTCGTGAAGCTGAACAGAGAGGACCTGCTGCGGAAGCAGCGGACCTTCGAC
AACGGCAGCATCCCCCACCAGATCCACCTGGGAGAGCTGCACGCCATTCTGCGGCGGCAGGAAGATTTTT
ACCCATTCCTGAAGGACAACCGGGAAAAGATCGAGAAGATCCTGACCTTCCGCATCCCCTACTACGTGGG
CCCTCTGGCCAGGGGAAACAGCAGATTCGCCTGGATGACCAGAAAGAGCGAGGAAACCATCACCCCCTGG
AACTTCGAGGAAGTGGTGGACAAGGGCGCTTCCGCCCAGAGCTTCATCGAGCGGATGACCAACTTCGATA
AGAACCTGCCCAACGAGAAGGTGCTGCCCAAGCACAGCCTGCTGTACGAGTACTTCACCGTGTATAACGA
GCTGACCAAAGTGAAATACGTGACCGAGGGAATGAGAAAGCCCGCCTTCCTGAGCGGCGAGCAGAAAAAG
GCCATCGTGGACCTGCTGTTCAAGACCAACCGGAAAGTGACCGTGAAGCAGCTGAAAGAGGACTACTTCA
AGAAAATCGAGTGCTTCGACTCCGTGGAAATCTCCGGCGTGGAAGATCGGTTCAACGCCTCCCTGGGCAC
ATACCACGATCTGCTGAAAATTATCAAGGACAAGGACTTCCTGGACAATGAGGAAAACGAGGACATTCTG
GAAGATATCGTGCTGACCCTGACACTGTTTGAGGACAGAGAGATGATCGAGGAACGGCTGAAAACCTATG
CCCACCTGTTCGACGACAAAGTGATGAAGCAGCTGAAGCGGCGGAGATACACCGGCTGGGGCAGGCTGAG
CCGGAAGCTGATCAACGGCATCCGGGACAAGCAGTCCGGCAAGACAATCCTGGATTTCCTGAAGTCCGAC
GGCTTCGCCAACAGAAACTTCATGCAGCTGATCCACGACGACAGCCTGACCTTTAAAGAGGACATCCAGA
AAGCCCAGGTGTCCGGCCAGGGCGATAGCCTGCACGAGCACATTGCCAATCTGGCCGGCAGCCCCGCCAT
TAAGAAGGGCATCCTGCAGACAGTGAAGGTGGTGGACGAGCTCGTGAAAGTGATGGGCCGGCACAAGCCC
GAGAACATCGTGATCGAAATGGCCAGAGAGAACCAGACCACCCAGAAGGGACAGAAGAACAGCCGCGAGA
GAATGAAGCGGATCGAAGAGGGCATCAAAGAGCTGGGCAGCCAGATCCTGAAAGAACACCCCGTGGAAAA
CACCCAGCTGCAGAACGAGAAGCTGTACCTGTACTACCTGCAGAATGGGCGGGATATGTACGTGGACCAG
GAACTGGACATCAACCGGCTGTCCGACTACGATGTGGACCATATCGTGCCTCAGAGCTTTCTGAAGGACG
ACTCCATCGACAACAAGGTGCTGACCAGAAGCGACAAGAACCGGGGCAAGAGCGACAACGTGCCCTCCGA
AGAGGTCGTGAAGAAGATGAAGAACTACTGGCGGCAGCTGCTGAACGCCAAGCTGATTACCCAGAGAAAG
TTCGACAATCTGACCAAGGCCGAGAGAGGCGGCCTGAGCGAACTGGATAAGGCCGGCTTCATCAAGAGAC
AGCTGGTGGAAACCCGGCAGATCACAAAGCACGTGGCACAGATCCTGGACTCCCGGATGAACACTAAGTA
CGACGAGAATGACAAGCTGATCCGGGAAGTGAAAGTGATCACCCTGAAGTCCAAGCTGGTGTCCGATTTC
CGGAAGGATTTCCAGTTTTACAAAGTGCGCGAGATCAACAACTACCACCACGCCCACGACGCCTACCTGA
ACGCCGTCGTGGGAACCGCCCTGATCAAAAAGTACCCTAAGCTGGAAAGCGAGTTCGTGTACGGCGACTA
CAAGGTGTACGACGTGCGGAAGATGATCGCCAAGAGCGAGCAGGAAATCGGCAAGGCTACCGCCAAGTAC
TTCTTCTACAGCAACATCATGAACTTTTTCAAGACCGAGATTACCCTGGCCAACGGCGAGATCCGGAAGC
GGCCTCTGATCGAGACAAACGGCGAAACCGGGGAGATCGTGTGGGATAAGGGCCGGGATTTTGCCACCGT
GCGGAAAGTGCTGAGCATGCCCCAAGTGAATATCGTGAAAAAGACCGAGGTGCAGACAGGCGGCTTCAGC
AAAGAGTCTATCCTGCCCAAGAGGAACAGCGATAAGCTGATCGCCAGAAAGAAGGACTGGGACCCTAAGA
AGTACGGCGGCTTCGACAGCCCCACCGTGGCCTATTCTGTGCTGGTGGTGGCCAAAGTGGAAAAGGGCAA
GTCCAAGAAACTGAAGAGTGTGAAAGAGCTGCTGGGGATCACCATCATGGAAAGAAGCAGCTTCGAGAAG
AATCCCATCGACTTTCTGGAAGCCAAGGGCTACAAAGAAGTGAAAAAGGACCTGATCATCAAGCTGCCTA
AGTACTCCCTGTTCGAGCTGGAAAACGGCCGGAAGAGAATGCTGGCCTCTGCCGGCGAACTGCAGAAGGG
AAACGAACTGGCCCTGCCCTCCAAATATGTGAACTTCCTGTACCTGGCCAGCCACTATGAGAAGCTGAAG
GGCTCCCCCGAGGATAATGAGCAGAAACAGCTGTTTGTGGAACAGCACAAGCACTACCTGGACGAGATCA
TCGAGCAGATCAGCGAGTTCTCCAAGAGAGTGATCCTGGCCGACGCTAATCTGGACAAAGTGCTGTCCGC
CTACAACAAGCACCGGGATAAGCCCATCAGAGAGCAGGCCGAGAATATCATCCACCTGTTTACCCTGACC
AATCTGGGAGCCCCTGCCGCCTTCAAGTACTTTGACACCACCATCGACCGGAAGAGGTACACCAGCACCA
AAGAGGTGCTGGACGCCACCCTGATCCACCAGAGCATCACCGGCCTGTACGAGACACGGATCGACCTGTC
TCAGCTGGGAGGCGACAAGCGACCTGCCGCCACAAAGAAGGCTGGACAGGCTAAGAAGAAGAAAGATTAC
AAAGACGATGACGATAAGGGATCCGGCGCAACAAACTTCTCTCTGCTGAAACAAGCCGGAGATGTCGAAG
AGAATCCTGGACCGATGGCCAAGCCTTTGTCTCAAGAAGAATCCACCCTCATTGAAAGAGCAACGGCTAC
AATCAACAGCATCCCCATCTCTGAAGACTACAGCGTCGCCAGCGCAGCTCTCTCTAGCGACGGCCGCATC
TTCACTGGTGTCAATGTATATCATTTTACTGGGGGACCTTGTGCAGAACTCGTGGTGCTGGGCACTGCTG
CTGCTGCGGCAGCTGGCAACCTGACTTGTATCGTCGCGATCGGAAATGAGAACAGGGGCATCTTGAGCCC
CTGCGGACGGTGCCGACAGGTGCTTCTCGATCTGCATCCTGGGATCAAAGCCATAGTGAAGGACAGTGAT
GGACAGCCGACGGCAGTTGGGATTCGTGAATTGCTGCCCTCTGGTTATGTGTGGGAGGGCTAAGAATTCG
ATATCAAGCTTATCGGTAATCAACCTCTGGATTACAAAATTTGTGAAAGATTGACTGGTATTCTTAACTA
TGTTGCTCCTTTTACGCTATGTGGATACGCTGCTTTAATGCCTTTGTATCATGCTATTGCTTCCCGTATG
GCTTTCATTTTCTCCTCCTTGTATAAATCCTGGTTGCTGTCTCTTTATGAGGAGTTGTGGCCCGTTGTCA
GGCAACGTGGCGTGGTGTGCACTGTGTTTGCTGACGCAACCCCCACTGGTTGGGGCATTGCCACCACCTG
TCAGCTCCTTTCCGGGACTTTCGCTTTCCCCCTCCCTATTGCCACGGCGGAACTCATCGCCGCCTGCCTT
GCCCGCTGCTGGACAGGGGCTCGGCTGTTGGGCACTGACAATTCCGTGGTGTTGTCGGGGAAATCATCGT
CCTTTCCTTGGCTGCTCGCCTGTGTTGCCACCTGGATTCTGCGCGGGACGTCCTTCTGCTACGTCCCTTC
GGCCCTCAATCCAGCGGACCTTCCTTCCCGCGGCCTGCTGCCGGCTCTGCGGCCTCTTCCGCGTCTTCGC
CTTCGCCCTCAGACGAGTCGGATCTCCCTTTGGGCCGCCTCCCCGCGTCGACTTTAAGACCAATGACTTA
CAAGGCAGCTGTAGATCTTAGCCACTTTTTAAAAGAAAAGGGGGGACTGGAAGGGCTAATTCACTCCCAA
CGAAGACAAGATCTGCTTTTTGCTTGTACTGGGTCTCTCTGGTTAGACCAGATCTGAGCCTGGGAGCTCT
CTGGCTAACTAGGGAACCCACTGCTTAAGCCTCAATAAAGCTTGCCTTGAGTGCTTCAAGTAGTGTGTGC
CCGTCTGTTGTGTGACTCTGGTAACTAGAGATCCCTCAGACCCTTTTAGTCAGTGTGGAAAATCTCTAGC
AGGGCCCGTTTAAACCCGCTGATCAGCCTCGACTGTGCCTTCTAGTTGCCAGCCATCTGTTGTTTGCCCC
TCCCCCGTGCCTTCCTTGACCCTGGAAGGTGCCACTCCCACTGTCCTTTCCTAATAAAATGAGGAAATTG
CATCGCATTGTCTGAGTAGGTGTCATTCTATTCTGGGGGGTGGGGTGGGGCAGGACAGCAAGGGGGAGGA
TTGGGAAGACAATAGCAGGCATGCTGGGGATGCGGTGGGCTCTATGGCTTCTGAGGCGGAAAGAACCAGC
TGGGGCTCTAGGGGGTATCCCC
[124 nt withheld, positions 8493-8616]
C
[91 nt withheld, positions 8618-8708]
A
[49 nt withheld, positions 8710-8758]
CCTTTGACGTTGGAGTCCACGTTCTTT
[37 nt withheld, positions 8786-8822]
ACCCTATCTCGGTCTATTCTTTTGATTTATAAGGGATTTTGCCGATTTCGGCCTATTGGTTAAAAAATGA
GCTGATTTAACAAAAATTTAACGCGAATTAATTCTGTGGAATGTGTGTCAGTTAGGGTGTGGAAAGTCCC
CAGGCTCCCCAGCAGGCAGAAGTATGCAAAGCATGCATCTCAATTAGTCAGCAACCAGGTGTGGAAAGTC
CCCAGGCTCCCCAGCAGGCAGAAGTATGCAAAGCATGCATCTCAATTAGTCAGCAACCATAGTCCCGCCC
CTAACTCCGCCCATCCCGCCCCTAACTCCGCCCAGTTCCGCCCATTCTCCGCCCCATGGCTGACTAATTT
TTTTTATTTATGCAGAGGCCGAGGCCGCCTCTGCCTCTGAGCTATTCCAGAAGTAGTGAGGAGGCTTTTT
TGGAGGCCTAGGCTTTTGCAAAAAGCTCCCGGGAGCTTGTATATCCATTTTCGGATCTGATCAGCACGTG
TTGACAATTAATCATCGGCATAGTATATCGGCATAGTATAATACGACAAGGTGAGGAACTAAACCATGGC
CAAGTTGACCAGTGCCGTTCCGGTGCTCACCGCGCGCGACGTCGCCGGAGCGGTCGAGTTCTGGACCGAC
CGGCTCGGGTTCTCCCGGGACTTCGTGGAGGACGACTTCGCCGGTGTGGTCCGGGACGACGTGACCCTGT
TCATCAGCGCGGTCCAGGACCAGGTGGTGCCGGACAACACCCTGGCCTGGGTGTGGGTGCGCGGCCTGGA
CGAGCTGTACGCCGAGTGGTCGGAGGTCGTGTCCACGAACTTCCGGGACGCCTCCGGGCCGGCCATGACC
GAGATCGGCGAGCAGCCGTGGGGGCGGGAGTTCGCCCTGCGCGACCCGGCCGGCAACTGCGTGCACTTCG
TGGCCGAGGAGCAGGACTGACACGTGCTACGAGATTTCGATTCCACCGCCGCCTTCTATGAAAGGTTGGG
CTTCGGAATCGTTTTCCGGGACGCCGGCTGGATGATCCTCCAGCGCGGGGATCTCATGCTGGAGTTCTTC
GCCCACCCCAACTTGTTTATTGCAGCTTATAATGGTTACAAATAAAGCAATAGCATCACAAATTTCACAA
ATAAAGCATTTTTTTCACTGCATTCTAGTTGTGGTTTGTCCAAACTCATCAATGTATCTTATCATGTCTG
TATACCGTCGACCTCTAGCTAGAGCTTGGCGTAATCATGGTCATAGCTGTTTCCTGTGTGAAATTGTTAT
CCGCTCACAATTCCACACAACATACGAGCCGGAAGCATAAAGTGTAAAGCCTGGGGTGCCTAATGAGTGA
GCTAACTCACATTAATTGCGTTGCGCTCACTGCCCGCTTTCCAGTCGGGAAACCTGTCGTGCCAGCTGCA
TTAATGAATCGGCCAACGCGCGGGGAGAGGCGGTTTGCGTATTGGGCGCTCTTCCGCTTCCTCGCTCACT
GACTCGCTGCGCTCGGTCGTTCGGCTGCGGCGAGCGGTATCAGCTCACTCAAAGGCGGTAATACGGTTAT
CCACAGAATCAGGGGATAACGCAGGAAAGAACATGTGAGCAAAAGGCCAGCAAAAGGCCAGGAACCGTAA
AAAGGCCGCGTTGCTGGCGTTTTTCCATAGGCTCCGCCCCCCTGACGAGCATCACAAAAATCGACGCTCA
AGTCAGAGGTGGCGAAACCCGACAGGACTATAAAGATACCAGGCGTTTCCCCCTGGAAGCTCCCTCGTGC
GCTCTCCTGTTCCGACCCTGCCGCTTACCGGATACCTGTCCGCCTTTCTCCCTTCGGGAAGCGTGGCGCT
TTCTCATAGCTCACGCTGTAGGTATCTCAGTTCGGTGTAGGTCGTTCGCTCCAAGCTGGGCTGTGTGCAC
GAACCCCCCGTTCAGCCCGACCGCTGCGCCTTATCCGGTAACTATCGTCTTGAGTCCAACCCGGTAAGAC
ACGACTTATCGCCACTGGCAGCAGCCACTGGTAACAGGATTAGCAGAGCGAGGTATGTAGGCGGTGCTAC
AGAGTTCTTGAAGTGGTGGCCTAACTACGGCTACACTAGAAGAACAGTATTTGGTATCTGCGCTCTGCTG
AAGCCAGTTACCTTCGGAAAAAGAGTTGGTAGCTCTTGATCCGGCAAACAAACCACCGCTGGTAGCGGTG
GTTTTTTTGTTTGCAAGCAGCAGATTACGCGCAGAAAAAAAGGATCTCAAGAAGATCCTTTGATCTTTTC
TACGGGGTCTGACGCTCAGTGGAACGAAAACTCACGTTAAGGGATTTTGGTCATGAGATTATCAAAAAGG
ATCTTCACCTAGATCCTTTTAAATTAAAAATGAAGTTTTAAATCAATCTAAAGTATATATGAGTAAACTT
GGTCTGACAGTTACCAATGCTTAATCAGTGAGGCACCTATCTCAGCGATCTGTCTATTTCGTTCATCCAT
AGTTGCCTGACTCCCCGTCGTGTAGATAACTACGATACGGGAGGGCTTACCATCTGGCCCCAGTGCTGCA
ATGATACCGCGAGACCCACGCTCACCGGCTCCAGATTTATCAGCAATAAACCAGCCAGCCGGAAGGGCCG
AGCGCAGAAGTGGTCCTGCAACTTTATCCGCCTCCATCCAGTCTATTAATTGTTGCCGGGAAGCTAGAGT
AAGTAGTTCGCCAGTTAATAGTTTGCGCAACGTTGTTGCCATTGCTACAGGCATCGTGGTGTCACGCTCG
TCGTTTGGTATGGCTTCATTCAGCTCCGGTTCCCAACGATCAAGGCGAGTTACATGATCCCCCATGTTGT
GCAAAAAAGCGGTTAGCTCCTTCGGTCCTCCGATCGTTGTCAGAAGTAAGTTGGCCGCAGTGTTATCACT
CATGGTTATGGCAGCACTGCATAATTCTCTTACTGTCATGCCATCCGTAAGATGCTTTTCTGTGACTGGT
GAGTACTCAACCAAGTCATTCTGAGAATAGTGTATGCGGCGACCGAGTTGCTCTTGCCCGGCGTCAATAC
GGGATAATACCGCGCCACATAGCAGAACTTTAAAAGTGCTCATCATTGGAAAACGTTCTTCGGGGCGAAA
ACTCTCAAGGATCTTACCGCTGTTGAGATCCAGTTCGATGTAACCCACTCGTGCACCCAACTGATCTTCA
GCATCTTTTACTTTCACCAGCGTTTCTGGGTGAGCAAAAACAGGAAGGCAAAATGCCGCAAAAAAGGGAA
TAAGGGCGACACGGAAATGTTGAATACTCATACTCTTCCTTTTTCAATATTATTGAAGCATTTATCAGGG
TTATTGTCTCATGAGCGGATACATATTTGAATGTATTTAGAAAAATAAACAAATAGGGGTTCCGCGCACA
TTTCCCCGAAAAGTGCCACCTGACGTCGACGGATCGGGAGATCTCCCGATCCCCTATGGTGCACTCTCAG
TACAATCTGCTCTGATGCCGCATAGTTAAGCCAGTATCTGCTCCCTGCTTGTGTGTTGGAGGTCGCTGAG
TAGTGCGCGAGCAAAATTTAAGCTACAACAAGGCAAGGCTTGACCGACAATTGCATGAAGAATCTGCTTA
GGGTTAGGCGTTTTGCGCTGCTTCGCGATGTACGGGCCAGATATACGCGTTGACATTGATTATTGACTAG
TTATTAATAGTAATCAATTACGGGGTCATTAGTTCATAGCCCATATATGGAGTTCCGCGTTACATAACTT
ACGGTAAATGGCCCGCCTGGCTGACCGCCCAACGACCCCCGCCCATTGACGTCAATAATGACGTATGTTC
CCATAGTAACGCCAATAGGGACTTTCCATTGACGTCAATGGGTGGAGTATTTACGGTAAACTGCCCACTT
GGCAGTACATCAAGTGTATCATATGCCAAGTACGCCCCCTATTGACGTCAATGACGGTAAATGGCCCGCC
TGGCATTATGCCCAGTACATGACCTTATGGGACTTTCCTACTTGGCAGTACATCTACGTATTAGTCATCG
CTATTACCATGG
Features (pLannotate 1.2.2; 34 found; start..end, strand, type, name):
    217..397     +  LTR            5' LTR (truncated): truncated 5' long terminal repeat (LTR) from HIV-1
    444..569     +  misc_feature   HIV-1 Ψ: packaging signal of human immunodeficiency virus type 1
    553..916     +  CDS            HIV-1 gag (fragment): gag protein from human immunodeficiency virus 1; gag
   1062..1295    +  misc_feature   RRE: The Rev response element (RRE) of HIV-1 allows for Rev-dependent mRNA export from the nucleus to the cytoplasm.
   1672..1772    +  CDS            Rev (fragment): human immunodeficiency virus 1 (HIV-1) Rev protein; rev; enhances nuclear export of unspliced and incompletely spliced viral mRNAs
   1822..1939    +  misc_feature   cPPT/CTS: central polypurine tract and central termination sequence of HIV-1
   1990..2230    +  promoter       U6 promoter: RNA polymerase III promoter for human U6 snRNA
   2260..2335    +  misc_RNA       gRNA scaffold: guide RNA scaffold for the Streptococcus pyogenes CRISPR/Cas9 system
   2353..2371    +  CDS            small t antigen (fragment): SV40 (simian virus 40) small t antigen
   2397..2608    +  promoter       EF-1α core promoter: core promoter for human elongation factor EF-1α
   2633..6736    +  CDS            Cas9: Cas9 (Csn1) endonuclease from the Streptococcus pyogenes Type II CRISPR/Cas system generates RNA-guided double strand breaks in DNA
   6875..7273    +  CDS            BSD: blasticidin S deaminase; Aspergillus terreus BSD; confers resistance to blasticidin
   7274..7295    +  misc_feature   MCS (fragment): pBluescript multiple cloning site
   7298..7886    +  misc_feature   WPRE: woodchuck hepatitis virus posttranscriptional regulatory element
   7937..7956    +  misc_feature   cPPT/CTS (fragment): central polypurine tract and central termination sequence of HIV-1
   7958..8191    +  LTR            3' LTR (ΔU3): self-inactivating 3' long terminal repeat (LTR) from HIV-1
   8223..8447    +  polyA_signal   bGH poly(A) signal: bovine growth hormone polyadenylation signal
   8451..8472    +  promoter       SV40 promoter (fragment): SV40 enhancer and early promoter
   8493..8921    +  rep_origin     f1 ori (sequence partly withheld): f1 bacteriophage origin of replication; arrow indicates direction of (+) strand synthesis
   8935..9264    +  promoter       SV40 promoter: SV40 enhancer and early promoter
   9312..9359    +  promoter       EM7 promoter: synthetic bacterial promoter&nbsp
   9378..9752    +  CDS            BleoR: antibiotic-binding protein; Sh ble from Streptoalloteichus hindustanus; confers resistance to bleomycin, phleomycin, and Zeocin™
   9762..9887    +  CDS            ble (fragment): BLE_KLEPN - Experimental evidence at protein level: Swiss-Prot protein existence level 1. Binding protein with a strong affinity to the bleomycin family of antibiotics. Binds to CL990; an antimitotic-antibiotic compound. From Klebsiella pneumoniae.
   9882..10003   +  polyA_signal   SV40 poly(A) signal: SV40 polyadenylation signal
  10074..10096   -  protein_bind   lac operator (fragment): The lac repressor binds to the lac operator to inhibit transcription in E. coli. This inhibition can be relieved by adding lactose or isopropyl-β-D-thiogalactopyranoside (IPTG). lac repressor encoded by lacI
  10100..10130   -  promoter       lac promoter: promoter for the E. coli lac operon
  10145..10166   -  protein_bind   CAP binding site: CAP binding activates transcription in the presence of cAMP. E. coli catabolite activator protein
  10179..10271   -  CDS            lacI (fragment): lac repressor; lacI; The lac repressor binds to the lac operator to inhibit transcription in E. coli. This inhibition can be relieved by adding lactose or isopropyl-β-D-thiogalactopyranoside (IPTG).
  10454..11042   -  rep_origin     ori: high-copy-number ColE1/pMB1/pBR322/pUC origin of replication
  11213..12073   -  CDS            AmpR: β-lactamase; bla; confers resistance to ampicillin, carbenicillin, and related antibiotics
  12074..12178   -  promoter       AmpR promoter: bla
  12237..12289   -  misc_feature   bom (fragment): basis of mobility region from pBR322
  12444..12823   +  enhancer       CMV enhancer: human cytomegalovirus immediate early enhancer
  12824..199     +  promoter       CMV promoter (across the origin): human cytomegalovirus (CMV) immediate early promoter
