[The description below was written by a language model from this plasmid's Addgene catalogue record and pLannotate feature annotations shown in this document.]
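Description:
pLenti-Blast-sgSIK1-B is an all-in-one lentiviral CRISPR plasmid built on the pLentiCRISPR v2-Blast backbone, designed to deliver both Streptococcus pyogenes Cas9 and a single guide RNA against mouse Sik1 (salt-inducible kinase 1). In bacteria it is maintained through a high-copy ColE1/pUC-type origin and selected with ampicillin via the β-lactamase gene. An f1 origin is also present. The annotated sequence is about 12.8 kb.

The transfer cassette has a self-inactivating HIV-1 architecture. A CMV enhancer/promoter fused to a truncated 5' LTR drives production of the viral genomic RNA in packaging cells. It is followed by the Ψ packaging signal, a gag fragment, the Rev response element for Rev-dependent nuclear export, and the cPPT/CTS, which aids nuclear import of the reverse-transcribed genome. Within this frame, a human U6 RNA polymerase III promoter transcribes the Sik1-targeting spacer joined to the S. pyogenes gRNA scaffold. Downstream, an EF-1α core promoter drives the Cas9 coding sequence, followed by the blasticidin S deaminase gene, which allows blasticidin selection of transduced cells. The table does not annotate the element linking Cas9 to this marker. A WPRE boosts transcript expression ahead of the ΔU3 3' LTR, and a bGH polyadenylation signal lies just beyond it.

Outside the LTRs, the backbone carries an SV40/EM7-driven bleomycin/Zeocin resistance cassette that is not packaged into virus. The construct is intended for Cas9-mediated disruption of Sik1 in mouse cells. The associated publication examines SIK1 and SIK3 as mediators of LKB1 tumor suppression in non-small cell lung cancer.
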