Addgene plasmid #138679: pLenti-Blast-sgSIK1-B
Purpose: Expresses a mouse SIK1-targeting sgRNA and Cas9
Depositing lab: Reuben Shaw. Depositing organization: Salk Institute for Biological Studies. Publication: The AMPK-Related Kinases SIK1 and SIK3 Mediate Key Tumor-Suppressive Effects of LKB1 in NSCLC. Hollstein PE, Eichner LJ, Brun SN, Kamireddy A, Svensson RU, Vera LI, Ross DS, Rymoff TJ, Hutchins A, Galvez HM, Williams AE, Shokhirev MN, Screaton RA, Berdeaux R, Shaw RJ. Cancer Discov. 2019 Nov;9(11):1606-1627. doi: 10.1158/2159-8290.CD-18-1261. Epub 2019 Jul 26. PubMed 31350328.
Backbone
  Vector backbone: pLentiCRISPR v2-Blast
  Vector type: Lentiviral
Growth in bacteria
  Bacterial resistance: Ampicillin, 100 μg/mL
  Growth temperature: 37°C
  Growth strain: NEB Stable
  Copy number: High Copy
Gene/Insert
  Gene/Insert name: sgSIK1 mouse
  gRNA/shRNA sequence: CCG G G TG G G CTTTTACG ACG
  Species: M. musculus (mouse)
  Entrez Gene: Sik1 (a.k.a. Hrt-20, Msk, Sik, Sik-1, Snf1lk)
  Promoter: hU6
  Cloning method: Restriction Enzyme; 5′ cloning site unknown (unknown if destroyed)
Terms and licenses: Academic/Nonprofit Terms; Industry Terms: Not Available to Industry
How to cite: pLenti-Blast-sgSIK1-B was a gift from Reuben Shaw (Addgene plasmid # 138679 ; http://n2t.net/addgene:138679 ; RRID:Addgene_138679)
