>Addgene plasmid #138679 | pLenti-Blast-sgSIK1-B | depositor partial sequence | sequence record 268003 | hU6 FWD Sequence
TANAAAATTTTCTATTTCTTGGCTTTATATATCTTGTGGAGGGACGAAACACCGCGTCGTAAAAGCCCAC
CCGGGTTTTAGAGCTAGAAATAGCAAGTTAAAATAAGGCTAGTCCGTTATCAACTTGAAAAAGTGGCACC
GAGTCGGTGCTTTTTTGAATTCGCTAGCTAGGTCTTGAAAGGAGTGGGAATTGGCTCCGGTGCCCGTCAG
TGGGCAGAGCGCACATCGCCCACAGTCCCCGAGAAGTTGGGGGGAGGGGTCGGCAATTGATCCGGTGCCT
AGAGAAGGTGGCGCGGGGTAAACTGGGAAAGTGATGTCGTGTACTGGCTCCGCCTTTTTCCCGAGGGTGG
GGGAGAACCGTATATAAGTGCAGTAGTCGCCGTGAACGTTCTTTTTCGCAACGGGTTTGCCGCCAGAACA
CAGGACCGGTTCTAGAGCGCTGCCACCATGGACAAGAAGTACAGCATCGGCCTGGACATCGGCACCAACT
CTGTGGGCTGGGCCGTGATCACCGACGAGTACAAGGTGCCCAGCAAGAAATTCAAGGTGCTGGGCAACAC
CGACCGGCACAGCATCAAGAAGAACCTGATCGGAGCCCTGCTGTTCGACAGCGGCGAAACAGCCGAGGCC
ACCCGGCTGAAGAGAACCGCCAGAAGAAGATACACCAGACGGAAGAACCGGATCTGCTATCTGCAAGAGA
TCTTCAGCAACGAGATGGCCAAGGTGGACGACAGCTTCTTCCACAGACTGGAAAGAGTCCTTCCTGGTGG
AAGAGGATAAGAAGCACGAGCGGCACCCCATCTTCGGCAACATCGTGGACGAGGTGGCCTACCACGAGAA
GTACCCCACCATCTACCACCTGAGAAAGAAACTGGTGGACAGCACCGACAAGGCCGACCTGCGGCTGATC
TATCTGGCCCTGGCCCACATGATCAAGTTCCGGGGCCACTTCCTGATCGGAGGGCGACCTGAACCCCGAC
AACAGCGACGTGGAACAGCTGTTCATCCAGCTGGGTGCAGACCTACAACCAGCTGTCGAGGAAAACCCCA
TCACGCCAGCGGGGTGACCGCCAAGGGCATCCTGTCCTGCCAGACTGACCAGAGCAGACGGCTGGAAAAT
TCGGATCGCCCAGCCTGCCCGGCGAAAAAAAGAATGGCCTGGTTCCGAAACCTGATTGCCCTGGACCTGG
CCCTGGAACCCACTCAAGAGCCACTTCGACCTGNNNNAGGAATGCNANNGCNNNGANNGNNCTTACGACG
ACGACCTGAAAACTGTGGTNCCAAAATTCGGGGCAAANNNAT
